Addgene plasmid #213973: pAAV-pCALM1-SpCas9-miniU6-sgRNAShank3
Purpose: AAV vector to express SpCas9 driven by pCALM1 promoter for targeting Shank3 locus
Depositing lab: Zhonghua Lu. Depositing organization: Shenzhen Institute of Advanced Technology (SIAT), Chinese Academy of Sciences. Publication: An ultra-compact promoter drives widespread neuronal expression in mouse and monkey brains. Wang J, Lin J, Chen Y, Liu J, Zheng Q, Deng M, Wang R, Zhang Y, Feng S, Xu Z, Ye W, Hu Y, Duan J, Lin Y, Dai J, Chen Y, Li Y, Luo T, Chen Q, Lu Z. Cell Rep. 2023 Nov 28;42(11):113348. doi: 10.1016/j.celrep.2023.113348. Epub 2023 Oct 31. PubMed 37910509.
Backbone
  Vector backbone: pAAV-hSyn1-EYFP
  Vector type: AAV, CRISPR
Growth in bacteria
  Bacterial resistance: Ampicillin, 100 μg/mL
  Growth temperature: 37°C
  Growth strain: NEB Stable
  Copy number: High Copy
Gene/Insert
  Gene/Insert name: Shank3 sgRNA
  gRNA/shRNA sequence: gcaggagcccagcaggctgg
  Species: M. musculus (mouse)
  Cloning method: Restriction Enzyme; 5′ cloning site unknown (unknown if destroyed); 3′ cloning site unknown (unknown if destroyed)
  Sequencing primers: 5′ N/A
Terms and licenses: Academic/Nonprofit Terms; Industry Terms: Not Available to Industry
How to cite: pAAV-pCALM1-SpCas9-miniU6-sgRNAShank3 was a gift from Zhonghua Lu (Addgene plasmid # 213973 ; http://n2t.net/addgene:213973 ; RRID:Addgene_213973)
