[The description below was written by a language model from this plasmid's Addgene catalogue record and pLannotate feature annotations shown in this document.]
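Description:
pAAV-pCALM1-SpCas9-miniU6-sgRNAShank3 is an all-in-one AAV/CRISPR transfer plasmid, built on the pAAV-hSyn1-EYFP backbone, that carries both Streptococcus pyogenes Cas9 and a single guide RNA against the mouse Shank3 locus within one AAV2 ITR-flanked genome. It is propagated in bacteria as a high-copy plasmid through a ColE1/pUC-type origin with ampicillin selection (β-lactamase under its own promoter), and the backbone also contains an f1 phage origin. The recommended host is a recombination-deficient strain, a common precaution for keeping ITRs stable. The automated annotation finds one complete AAV2 ITR downstream of the cargo, while the upstream ITR is detected only as short fragments.

Between the ITRs, the catalogue entry states that SpCas9 is driven by the pCALM1 promoter, described in the associated publication as an ultra-compact promoter giving widespread neuronal expression. This promoter is not itself annotated in the feature table, but presumably lies in the short unannotated stretch between the left ITR and the coding region. The Cas9 open reading frame is annotated as contiguous N- and C-terminal portions that together form the full-length nuclease. It is preceded by a fragment of an HA epitope tag and followed by a bipartite nucleoplasmin nuclear localization signal. No polyadenylation signal is annotated. Downstream, a shortened "mini" human U6 Pol III promoter, detected as two adjoining fragments, transcribes the Shank3 spacer fused to the SpCas9 guide scaffold. The compact regulatory elements keep the large Cas9 gene and its guide within the AAV packaging limit, so a single virus can be used to edit Shank3 in neurons.
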