Features (pLannotate 1.2.2; 17 found; start..end, strand, type, name):
     12..39      +  repeat_region  AAV2 ITR (fragment): inverted terminal repeat of adeno-associated virus serotype 2 inverted
     68..95      +  repeat_region  AAV2 ITR (fragment): inverted terminal repeat of adeno-associated virus serotype 2 inverted
    284..309     +  CDS            3xHA (fragment): three tandem HA epitope tags
    362..1963    +  CDS            Cas9(N): N-terminal portion of Streptococcus pyogenes Cas9 (Zetsche et al., 2015)
   1964..4462    +  CDS            Cas9(C): C-terminal portion of Streptococcus pyogenes Cas9 (Zetsche et al., 2015)
   4463..4510    +  CDS            nucleoplasmin NLS: bipartite nuclear localization signal from nucleoplasmin
   4554..4597    +  promoter       U6 promoter (fragment): RNA polymerase III promoter for human U6 snRNA
   4598..4656    +  promoter       U6 promoter (fragment): RNA polymerase III promoter for human U6 snRNA
   4686..4761    +  misc_RNA       gRNA scaffold: guide RNA scaffold for the Streptococcus pyogenes CRISPR/Cas9 system
   4801..4941    +  repeat_region  AAV2 ITR: inverted terminal repeat of adeno-associated virus serotype 2 inverted
   4946..4997    -  misc_feature   bom (fragment): basis of mobility region from pBR322
   5016..5471    +  rep_origin     f1 ori (sequence partly withheld): f1 bacteriophage origin of replication; arrow indicates direction of (+) strand synthesis
   5472..5521    -  misc_feature   bom (fragment): basis of mobility region from pBR322
   5623..5658    -  CDS            rop (fragment): Rop protein, which maintains plasmids at low copy number; rop
   5753..5857    +  promoter       AmpR promoter: bla
   5858..6718    +  CDS            AmpR: β-lactamase; bla; confers resistance to ampicillin, carbenicillin, and related antibiotics
   6889..7477    +  rep_origin     ori: high-copy-number ColE1/pMB1/pBR322/pUC origin of replication
>Addgene plasmid #213973 | pAAV-pCALM1-SpCas9-miniU6-sgRNAShank3 | addgene full sequence | sequence record 424655 | Addgene NGS Result
CCTGCAGGCAGCTGCGCGCTCGCTCGCTCACTGAGGCCGCCCGGGCGTCGGGCGACCTTTGGTCGCCCGG
CCTCAGTGAGCGAGCGAGCGCGCAGAGAGGGAGTGGCCAACTCCATCACTAGGGGTTCCTGCGGCCGCAC
GCGTCGCTCTGCGCGAGGCGGCTCCGCCGCGGCGGAGGGATACGGCGCACCATATATATATCGCGGGGCG
CAGACTCGCGCTCCGGCAGTGGTGCTGGGAGTGTCGTGGACGCCGTGCCGTTACTGGATCCGCCACCATG
GGCTACCCATACGATGTTCCAGATTACGCGATGGCCCCAAAGAAGAAGCGGAAGGTCGGTATCCACGGAG
TCCCAGCAGCCGACAAGAAGTACAGCATCGGCCTGGACATCGGCACCAACTCTGTGGGCTGGGCCGTGAT
CACCGACGAGTACAAGGTGCCCAGCAAGAAATTCAAGGTGCTGGGCAACACCGACCGGCACAGCATCAAG
AAGAACCTGATCGGAGCCCTGCTGTTCGACAGCGGCGAAACAGCCGAGGCCACCCGGCTGAAGAGAACCG
CCAGAAGAAGATACACCAGACGGAAGAACCGGATCTGCTATCTGCAAGAGATCTTCAGCAACGAGATGGC
CAAGGTGGACGACAGCTTCTTCCACAGACTGGAAGAGTCCTTCCTGGTGGAAGAGGATAAGAAGCACGAG
CGGCACCCCATCTTCGGCAACATCGTGGACGAGGTGGCCTACCACGAGAAGTACCCCACCATCTACCACC
TGAGAAAGAAACTGGTGGACAGCACCGACAAGGCCGACCTGCGGCTGATCTATCTGGCCCTGGCCCACAT
GATCAAGTTCCGGGGCCACTTCCTGATCGAGGGCGACCTGAACCCCGACAACAGCGACGTGGACAAGCTG
TTCATCCAGCTGGTGCAGACCTACAACCAGCTGTTCGAGGAAAACCCCATCAACGCCAGCGGCGTGGACG
CCAAGGCCATCCTGTCTGCCAGACTGAGCAAGAGCAGACGGCTGGAAAATCTGATCGCCCAGCTGCCCGG
CGAGAAGAAGAATGGCCTGTTCGGAAACCTGATTGCCCTGAGCCTGGGCCTGACCCCCAACTTCAAGAGC
AACTTCGACCTGGCCGAGGATGCCAAACTGCAGCTGAGCAAGGACACCTACGACGACGACCTGGACAACC
TGCTGGCCCAGATCGGCGACCAGTACGCCGACCTGTTTCTGGCCGCCAAGAACCTGTCCGACGCCATCCT
GCTGAGCGACATCCTGAGAGTGAACACCGAGATCACCAAGGCCCCCCTGAGCGCCTCTATGATCAAGAGA
TACGACGAGCACCACCAGGACCTGACCCTGCTGAAAGCTCTCGTGCGGCAGCAGCTGCCTGAGAAGTACA
AAGAGATTTTCTTCGACCAGAGCAAGAACGGCTACGCCGGCTACATTGACGGCGGAGCCAGCCAGGAAGA
GTTCTACAAGTTCATCAAGCCCATCCTGGAAAAGATGGACGGCACCGAGGAACTGCTCGTGAAGCTGAAC
AGAGAGGACCTGCTGCGGAAGCAGCGGACCTTCGACAACGGCAGCATCCCCCACCAGATCCACCTGGGAG
AGCTGCACGCCATTCTGCGGCGGCAGGAAGATTTTTACCCATTCCTGAAGGACAACCGGGAAAAGATCGA
GAAGATCCTGACCTTCCGCATCCCCTACTACGTGGGCCCTCTGGCCAGGGGAAACAGCAGATTCGCCTGG
ATGACCAGAAAGAGCGAGGAAACCATCACCCCCTGGAACTTCGAGGAAGTGGTGGACAAGGGCGCTTCCG
CCCAGAGCTTCATCGAGCGGATGACCAACTTCGATAAGAACCTGCCCAACGAGAAGGTGCTGCCCAAGCA
CAGCCTGCTGTACGAGTACTTCACCGTGTATAACGAGCTGACCAAAGTGAAATACGTGACCGAGGGAATG
AGAAAGCCCGCCTTCCTGAGCGGCGAGCAGAAAAAGGCCATCGTGGACCTGCTGTTCAAGACCAACCGGA
AAGTGACCGTGAAGCAGCTGAAAGAGGACTACTTCAAGAAAATCGAGTGCTTCGACTCCGTGGAAATCTC
CGGCGTGGAAGATCGGTTCAACGCCTCCCTGGGCACATACCACGATCTGCTGAAAATTATCAAGGACAAG
GACTTCCTGGACAATGAGGAAAACGAGGACATTCTGGAAGATATCGTGCTGACCCTGACACTGTTTGAGG
ACAGAGAGATGATCGAGGAACGGCTGAAAACCTATGCCCACCTGTTCGACGACAAAGTGATGAAGCAGCT
GAAGCGGCGGAGATACACCGGCTGGGGCAGGCTGAGCCGGAAGCTGATCAACGGCATCCGGGACAAGCAG
TCCGGCAAGACAATCCTGGATTTCCTGAAGTCCGACGGCTTCGCCAACAGAAACTTCATGCAGCTGATCC
ACGACGACAGCCTGACCTTTAAAGAGGACATCCAGAAAGCCCAGGTGTCCGGCCAGGGCGATAGCCTGCA
CGAGCACATTGCCAATCTGGCCGGCAGCCCCGCCATTAAGAAGGGCATCCTGCAGACAGTGAAGGTGGTG
GACGAGCTCGTGAAAGTGATGGGCCGGCACAAGCCCGAGAACATCGTGATCGAAATGGCCAGAGAGAACC
AGACCACCCAGAAGGGACAGAAGAACAGCCGCGAGAGAATGAAGCGGATCGAAGAGGGCATCAAAGAGCT
GGGCAGCCAGATCCTGAAAGAACACCCCGTGGAAAACACCCAGCTGCAGAACGAGAAGCTGTACCTGTAC
TACCTGCAGAATGGGCGGGATATGTACGTGGACCAGGAACTGGACATCAACCGGCTGTCCGACTACGATG
TGGACCATATCGTGCCTCAGAGCTTTCTGAAGGACGACTCCATCGACAACAAGGTGCTGACCAGAAGCGA
CAAGAACCGGGGCAAGAGCGACAACGTGCCCTCCGAAGAGGTCGTGAAGAAGATGAAGAACTACTGGCGG
CAGCTGCTGAACGCCAAGCTGATTACCCAGAGAAAGTTCGACAATCTGACCAAGGCCGAGAGAGGCGGCC
TGAGCGAACTGGATAAGGCCGGCTTCATCAAGAGACAGCTGGTGGAAACCCGGCAGATCACAAAGCACGT
GGCACAGATCCTGGACTCCCGGATGAACACTAAGTACGACGAGAATGACAAGCTGATCCGGGAAGTGAAA
GTGATCACCCTGAAGTCCAAGCTGGTGTCCGATTTCCGGAAGGATTTCCAGTTTTACAAAGTGCGCGAGA
TCAACAACTACCACCACGCCCACGACGCCTACCTGAACGCCGTCGTGGGAACCGCCCTGATCAAAAAGTA
CCCTAAGCTGGAAAGCGAGTTCGTGTACGGCGACTACAAGGTGTACGACGTGCGGAAGATGATCGCCAAG
AGCGAGCAGGAAATCGGCAAGGCTACCGCCAAGTACTTCTTCTACAGCAACATCATGAACTTTTTCAAGA
CCGAGATTACCCTGGCCAACGGCGAGATCCGGAAGCGGCCTCTGATCGAGACAAACGGCGAAACCGGGGA
GATCGTGTGGGATAAGGGCCGGGATTTTGCCACCGTGCGGAAAGTGCTGAGCATGCCCCAAGTGAATATC
GTGAAAAAGACCGAGGTGCAGACAGGCGGCTTCAGCAAAGAGTCTATCCTGCCCAAGAGGAACAGCGATA
AGCTGATCGCCAGAAAGAAGGACTGGGACCCTAAGAAGTACGGCGGCTTCGACAGCCCCACCGTGGCCTA
TTCTGTGCTGGTGGTGGCCAAAGTGGAAAAGGGCAAGTCCAAGAAACTGAAGAGTGTGAAAGAGCTGCTG
GGGATCACCATCATGGAAAGAAGCAGCTTCGAGAAGAATCCCATCGACTTTCTGGAAGCCAAGGGCTACA
AAGAAGTGAAAAAGGACCTGATCATCAAGCTGCCTAAGTACTCCCTGTTCGAGCTGGAAAACGGCCGGAA
GAGAATGCTGGCCTCTGCCGGCGAACTGCAGAAGGGAAACGAACTGGCCCTGCCCTCCAAATATGTGAAC
TTCCTGTACCTGGCCAGCCACTATGAGAAGCTGAAGGGCTCCCCCGAGGATAATGAGCAGAAACAGCTGT
TTGTGGAACAGCACAAGCACTACCTGGACGAGATCATCGAGCAGATCAGCGAGTTCTCCAAGAGAGTGAT
CCTGGCCGACGCTAATCTGGACAAAGTGCTGTCCGCCTACAACAAGCACCGGGATAAGCCCATCAGAGAG
CAGGCCGAGAATATCATCCACCTGTTTACCCTGACCAATCTGGGAGCCCCTGCCGCCTTCAAGTACTTTG
ACACCACCATCGACCGGAAGAGGTACACCAGCACCAAAGAGGTGCTGGACGCCACCCTGATCCACCAGAG
CATCACCGGCCTGTACGAGACACGGATCGACCTGTCTCAGCTGGGAGGCGACAAAAGGCCGGCGGCCACG
AAAAAGGCCGGCCAGGCAAAAAAGAAAAAGTAAGAATTCAAATAAAATACGAAATGAAATAAAATACGAA
ATGGAGGGCCTATTTCCCATGATTCCTTCATATTTGCATATACGATAGCTTACCGTAACTTGAAAGTATT
TCGATTTCTTGGCTTTATATATCTTGTGGAAAGGACGAAACACCGGCAGGAGCCCAGCAGGCTGGGTTTT
AGAGCTAGAAATAGCAAGTTAAAATAAGGCTAGTCCGTTATCAACTTGAAAAAGTGGCACCGAGTCGGTG
CTTTTTTTACCGGTGTGGCACGTGCGGACCGAGCGGCCGCAGGAACCCCTAGTGATGGAGTTGGCCACTC
CCTCTCTGCGCGCTCGCTCGCTCACTGAGGCCGGGCGACCAAAGGTCGCCCGACGCCCGGGCTTTGCCCG
GGCGGCCTCAGTGAGCGAGCGAGCGCGCAGCTGCCTGCAGGGGCGCCTGATGCGGTATTTTCTCCTTACG
CATCTGTGCGGTATTTCACACCGCATA
[95 nt withheld, positions 4998-5092]
T
[46 nt withheld, positions 5094-5139]
C
[141 nt withheld, positions 5141-5281]
CCTTTGACGTTGGAGTCCACGTTCTTT
[37 nt withheld, positions 5309-5345]
ACTCTATCTCGGGCTATTCTTTTGATTTATAAGGGATTTTGCCGATTTCGGTCTATTGGTTAAAAAATGA
GCTGATTTAACAAAAATTTAACGCGAATTTTAACAAAATATTAACGTTTACAATTTTATGGTGCACTCTC
AGTACAATCTGCTCTGATGCCGCATAGTTAAGCCAGCCCCGACACCCGCCAACACCCGCTGACGCGCCCT
GACGGGCTTGTCTGCTCCCGGCATCCGCTTACAGACAAGCTGTGACCGTCTCCGGGAGCTGCATGTGTCA
GAGGTTTTCACCGTCATCACCGAAACGCGCGAGACGAAAGGGCCTCGTGATACGCCTATTTTTATAGGTT
AATGTCATGATAATAATGGTTTCTTAGACGTCAGGTGGCACTTTTCGGGGAAATGTGCGCGGAACCCCTA
TTTGTTTATTTTTCTAAATACATTCAAATATGTATCCGCTCATGAGACAATAACCCTGATAAATGCTTCA
ATAATATTGAAAAAGGAAGAGTATGAGTATTCAACATTTCCGTGTCGCCCTTATTCCCTTTTTTGCGGCA
TTTTGCCTTCCTGTTTTTGCTCACCCAGAAACGCTGGTGAAAGTAAAAGATGCTGAAGATCAGTTGGGTG
CACGAGTGGGTTACATCGAACTGGATCTCAACAGCGGTAAGATCCTTGAGAGTTTTCGCCCCGAAGAACG
TTTTCCAATGATGAGCACTTTTAAAGTTCTGCTATGTGGCGCGGTATTATCCCGTATTGACGCCGGGCAA
GAGCAACTCGGTCGCCGCATACACTATTCTCAGAATGACTTGGTTGAGTACTCACCAGTCACAGAAAAGC
ATCTTACGGATGGCATGACAGTAAGAGAATTATGCAGTGCTGCCATAACCATGAGTGATAACACTGCGGC
CAACTTACTTCTGACAACGATCGGAGGACCGAAGGAGCTAACCGCTTTTTTGCACAACATGGGGGATCAT
GTAACTCGCCTTGATCGTTGGGAACCGGAGCTGAATGAAGCCATACCAAACGACGAGCGTGACACCACGA
TGCCTGTAGCAATGGCAACAACGTTGCGCAAACTATTAACTGGCGAACTACTTACTCTAGCTTCCCGGCA
ACAATTAATAGACTGGATGGAGGCGGATAAAGTTGCAGGACCACTTCTGCGCTCGGCCCTTCCGGCTGGC
TGGTTTATTGCTGATAAATCTGGAGCCGGTGAGCGTGGGTCTCGCGGTATCATTGCAGCACTGGGGCCAG
ATGGTAAGCCCTCCCGTATCGTAGTTATCTACACGACGGGGAGTCAGGCAACTATGGATGAACGAAATAG
ACAGATCGCTGAGATAGGTGCCTCACTGATTAAGCATTGGTAACTGTCAGACCAAGTTTACTCATATATA
CTTTAGATTGATTTAAAACTTCATTTTTAATTTAAAAGGATCTAGGTGAAGATCCTTTTTGATAATCTCA
TGACCAAAATCCCTTAACGTGAGTTTTCGTTCCACTGAGCGTCAGACCCCGTAGAAAAGATCAAAGGATC
TTCTTGAGATCCTTTTTTTCTGCGCGTAATCTGCTGCTTGCAAACAAAAAAACCACCGCTACCAGCGGTG
GTTTGTTTGCCGGATCAAGAGCTACCAACTCTTTTTCCGAAGGTAACTGGCTTCAGCAGAGCGCAGATAC
CAAATACTGTTCTTCTAGTGTAGCCGTAGTTAGGCCACCACTTCAAGAACTCTGTAGCACCGCCTACATA
CCTCGCTCTGCTAATCCTGTTACCAGTGGCTGCTGCCAGTGGCGATAAGTCGTGTCTTACCGGGTTGGAC
TCAAGACGATAGTTACCGGATAAGGCGCAGCGGTCGGGCTGAACGGGGGGTTCGTGCACACAGCCCAGCT
TGGAGCGAACGACCTACACCGAACTGAGATACCTACAGCGTGAGCTATGAGAAAGCGCCACGCTTCCCGA
AGGGAGAAAGGCGGACAGGTATCCGGTAAGCGGCAGGGTCGGAACAGGAGAGCGCACGAGGGAGCTTCCA
GGGGGAAACGCCTGGTATCTTTATAGTCCTGTCGGGTTTCGCCACCTCTGACTTGAGCGTCGATTTTTGT
GATGCTCGTCAGGGGGGCGGAGCCTATGGAAAAACGCCAGCAACGCGGCCTTTTTACGGTTCCTGGCCTT
TTGCTGGCCTTTTGCTCACATGT
